Addgene plasmid #195771: pENTR223-BLRF1
Purpose: Gateway Entry Clone of Epstein-Barr virus BLRF1
Depositing lab: Eric Johannsen. Depositing organization: Brigham and Women's Hospital. Publication: Epstein-Barr virus and virus human protein interaction maps. Calderwood MA, Venkatesan K, Xing L, Chase MR, Vazquez A, Holthaus AM, Ewence AE, Li N, Hirozane-Kishikawa T, Hill DE, Vidal M, Kieff E, Johannsen E. Proc Natl Acad Sci U S A. 2007 May 1;104(18):7606-11. doi: 10.1073/pnas.0702332104. Epub 2007 Apr 19. PubMed 17446270.
Backbone
  Vector backbone: pENTR223.1
  Backbone manufacturer: Invitrogen
  Backbone size w/o insert (bp): 2875
  Vector type: Gateway Entry Vector
Growth in bacteria
  Bacterial resistance: Spectinomycin, 50 μg/mL
  Growth temperature: 37°C
  Growth strain: DH5alpha
  Copy number: High Copy
Gene/Insert
  Gene/Insert name: BLRF1
  Species: Epstein-Barr virus
  Cloning method: Gateway Cloning
Terms and licenses: Academic/Nonprofit Terms; Industry Terms: Not Available to Industry
How to cite: pENTR223-BLRF1 was a gift from Eric Johannsen (Addgene plasmid # 195771 ; http://n2t.net/addgene:195771 ; RRID:Addgene_195771)
