[The description below was written by a language model from this plasmid's Addgene catalogue record and pLannotate feature annotations shown in this document.]
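Description:
pENTR223-BLRF1 is a Gateway entry clone built on the Invitrogen pENTR223.1 backbone and carrying the Epstein-Barr virus BLRF1 open reading frame. The sequenced plasmid is about 3.1 kb and is maintained in E. coli at high copy from a ColE1/pUC-type origin. Selection is with spectinomycin, conferred by the aadA (SmR) aminoglycoside adenylyltransferase gene. This gene lies downstream of a class 1 integron Pc promoter fragment and a short remnant of a gentamicin resistance gene. Small lacI and lacZα fragments are also annotated and appear to be non-functional backbone remnants.

The insert is a roughly 300 bp coding sequence that the annotation matches to glycoprotein N (gN) of EBV strain B95-8. gN is an envelope glycoprotein needed for proper maturation of gM and for virion morphogenesis. The ORF is flanked on both sides by attL recombination sites in opposite orientations. The automated annotation labels both as attL3, although this may simply reflect how closely the attL variants resemble one another. These sites allow LR Clonase-mediated transfer of the ORF into any compatible Gateway destination vector. rrnB T1 and T2 terminators sit upstream of the cassette, where they insulate the insert from read-through transcription. A T7 promoter lies just beyond the downstream att site and points back toward the insert.

No eukaryotic promoter, tag or reporter is annotated, so the plasmid serves as an ORF donor rather than an expression construct. The associated publication concerns EBV and virus–human protein interaction maps, which suggests that the clone belongs to a viral ORF collection used to shuttle EBV genes into destination vectors for interaction screening or expression studies.
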