Features (pLannotate 1.2.2; 12 found; start..end, strand, type, name):
    121..213     +  CDS            lacI (fragment): lac repressor; lacI; The lac repressor binds to the lac operator to inhibit transcription in E. coli. This inhibition can be relieved by adding lactose or isopropyl-β-D-thiogalactopyranoside (IPTG).
    268..295     -  terminator     rrnB T2 terminator: transcription terminator T2 from the E. coli rrnB gene
    427..470     +  terminator     rrnB T1 terminator: Escherichia coli rrnB; transcription terminator T1 from the E. coli rrnB gene
    517..553     -  CDS            lacZα (fragment): LacZα fragment of β-galactosidase; lacZ fragment
    570..665     +  protein_bind   attL3: mutant version of attL; recombination site for the Gateway® LR reaction LR Clonase™
    668..973     +  CDS            gN: GN_EBVB9 - Experimental evidence at protein level: Swiss-Prot protein existence level 1. Envelope glycoprotein necessary for proper maturation of gM and modulation of its membrane fusion activity. Plays also a critical role in virion morphogenesis. From Epstein-Barr virus (strain B95-8) (HHV-4) (Human herpesvirus 4).
    975..1070    -  protein_bind   attL3: mutant version of attL; recombination site for the Gateway® LR reaction LR Clonase™
   1089..1107    -  promoter       T7 promoter: promoter for bacteriophage T7 RNA polymerase
   1297..1320    +  promoter       Pc promoter (fragment): intI1 (promoter lies within the coding sequence); class 1 integron promoter
   1496..1552    +  CDS            GmR (fragment): gentamycin acetyltransferase; aacC1; confers resistance to gentamycin
   1559..2350    +  CDS            SmR: aminoglycoside adenylyltransferase (Murphy, 1985); aadA; confers resistance to spectinomycin and streptomycin
   2443..3031    +  rep_origin     ori: high-copy-number ColE1/pMB1/pBR322/pUC origin of replication
>Addgene plasmid #195771 | pENTR223-BLRF1 | addgene full sequence | sequence record 395487 | Addgene NGS Result
CTTTCCTGCGTTATCCCCTGATTCTGTGGATAACCGTATTACCGCCTTTGAGTGAGCTGATACCGCTCGC
CGCAGCCGAACGACCGAGCGCAGCGAGTCAGTGAGCGAGGAAGCGGAAGAGCGCCCAATACGCAAACCGC
CTCTCCCCGCGCGTTGGCCGATTCATTAATGCAGCTGGCACGACAGGTTTCCCGACTGGAAAGCGGGCAG
TGAGCGCAACGCAATTAATACGCGTACCGCTAGCCAGGAAGAGTTTGTAGAAACGCAAAAAGGCCATCCG
TCAGGATGGCCTTCTGCTTAGTTTGATGCCTGGCAGTTTATGGCGGGCGTCCTGCCCGCCACCCTCCGGG
CCGTTGCTTCACAACGTTCAAATCCGCTCCCGGCGGATTTGTCCTACTCAGGAGAGCGTTCACCGACAAA
CAACAGATAAAACGAAAGGCCCAGTCTTCCGACTGAGCCTTTCGTTTTATTTGATGCCTGGCAGTTCCCT
ACTCTCGCGTTAACGCTAGCATGGATGTTTTCCCAGTCACGACGTTGTAAAACGACGGCCAGTCTTAAGC
TCGGGCCCCAAATAATGATTTTATTTTGACTGATAGTGACCTGTTCGTTGCAACAAATTGATGAGCAATG
CTTTTTTATAATGCCAACTTTGTACAAAAAAGTTGGCATGGGGAAGGTCCTAAGAAAGCCGTTTGCAAAG
GCTGTGCCACTGCTCTTCCTCGCCGCCACCTGGCTTCTGACCGGGGTGCTGCCGGCCGGCGCTTCCAGTC
CCACAAACGCGGCGGCGGCTTCCCTGACTGAAGCCCAGGACCAGTTCTACTCCTACACATGTAATGCGGA
CACATTCTCGCCTTCTTTGACCAGCTTTGCCTCCATCTGGGCACTTCTGACGCTTGTCTTAGTCATTATA
GCCTCAGCCATCTACCTGATGTACGTCTGCTTTAACAAGTTTGTGAACACGCTGCTGACGGATCCAACTT
TCTTGTACAAAGTTGGCATTATAAGAAAGCATTGCTTATCAATTTGTTGCAACGAACAGGTCACTATCAG
TCAAAATAAAATCATTATTTGCCATCCAGCTGATATCCCCTATAGTGAGTCGTATTACATGGTCATAGCT
GTTTCCTGGCAGCTCTGGCCCGTGTCTCAAAATCTCTGATGTTACATTGCACAAGATAAAAATATATCAT
CATGCCTCCTCTAGACCAGCCAGGACAGAAATGCCTCGACTTCGCTGCTACCCAAGGTTGCCGGGTGACG
CACACCGTGGAAACGGATGAAGGCACGAACCCAGTGGACATAAGCCTGTTCGGTTCGTAAGCTGTAATGC
AAGTAGCGTATGCGCTCACGCAACTGGTCCAGAACCTTGACCGAACGCAGCGGTGGTAACGGCGCAGTGG
CGGTTTTCATGGCTTGTTATGACTGTTTTTTTGGGGTACAGTCTATGCCTCGGGCATCCAAGCAGCAAGC
GCGTTACGCCGTGGGTCGATGTTTGATGTTATGGAGCAGCAACGATGTTACGCAGCAGGGCAGTCGCCCT
AAAACAAAGTTAAACATTATGAGGGAAGCGGTGATCGCCGAAGTATCGACTCAACTATCAGAGGTAGTTG
GCGTCATCGAGCGCCATCTCGAACCGACGTTGCTGGCCGTACATTTGTACGGCTCCGCAGTGGATGGCGG
CCTGAAGCCACACAGTGATATTGATTTGCTGGTTACGGTGACCGTAAGGCTTGATGAAACAACGCGGCGA
GCTTTGATCAACGACCTTTTGGAAACTTCGGCTTCCCCTGGAGAGAGCGAGATTCTCCGCGCTGTAGAAG
TCACCATTGTTGTGCACGACGACATCATTCCGTGGCGTTATCCAGCTAAGCGCGAACTGCAATTTGGAGA
ATGGCAGCGCAATGACATTCTTGCAGGTATCTTCGAGCCAGCCACGATCGACATTGATCTGGCTATCTTG
CTGACAAAAGCAAGAGAACATAGCGTTGCCTTGGTAGGTCCAGCGGCGGAGGAACTCTTTGATCCGGTTC
CTGAACAGGATCTATTTGAGGCGCTAAATGAAACCTTAACGCTATGGAACTCGCCGCCCGACTGGGCTGG
CGATGAGCGAAATGTAGTGCTTACGTTGTCCCGCATTTGGTACAGCGCAGTAACCGGCAAAATCGCGCCG
AAGGATGTCGCTGCCGACTGGGCAATGGAGCGCCTGCCGGCCCAGTATCAGCCCGTCATACTTGAAGCTA
GACAGGCTTATCTTGGACAAGAAGAAGATCGCTTGGCCTCGCGCGCAGATCAGTTGGAAGAATTTGTCCA
CTACGTGAAAGGCGAGATCACCAAGGTAGTCGGCAAATAACCCTCGAGCCACCCATGACCAAAATCCCTT
AACGTGAGTTACGCGTCGTTCCACTGAGCGTCAGACCCCGTAGAAAAGATCAAAGGATCTTCTTGAGATC
CTTTTTTTCTGCGCGTAATCTGCTGCTTGCAAACAAAAAAACCACCGCTACCAGCGGTGGTTTGTTTGCC
GGATCAAGAGCTACCAACTCTTTTTCCGAAGGTAACTGGCTTCAGCAGAGCGCAGATACCAAATACTGTT
CTTCTAGTGTAGCCGTAGTTAGGCCACCACTTCAAGAACTCTGTAGCACCGCCTACATACCTCGCTCTGC
TAATCCTGTTACCAGTGGCTGCTGCCAGTGGCGATAAGTCGTGTCTTACCGGGTTGGACTCAAGACGATA
GTTACCGGATAAGGCGCAGCGGTCGGGCTGAACGGGGGGTTCGTGCACACAGCCCAGCTTGGAGCGAACG
ACCTACACCGAACTGAGATACCTACAGCGTGAGCTATGAGAAAGCGCCACGCTTCCCGAAGGGAGAAAGG
CGGACAGGTATCCGGTAAGCGGCAGGGTCGGAACAGGAGAGCGCACGAGGGAGCTTCCAGGGGGAAACGC
CTGGTATCTTTATAGTCCTGTCGGGTTTCGCCACCTCTGACTTGAGCGTCGATTTTTGTGATGCTCGTCA
GGGGGGCGGAGCCTATGGAAAAACGCCAGCAACGCGGCCTTTTTACGGTTCCTGGCCTTTTGCTGGCCTT
TTGCTCACATGTT
